>Addgene plasmid #163408 | pCAG-Bmpr2 gRNA resistant | addgene full sequence | sequence record 340563 | Addgene NGS Result
GGTCGACATTGATTATTGACTAGTTATTAATAGTAATCAATTACGGGGTCATTAGTTCATAGCCCATATA
TGGAGTTCCGCGTTACATAACTTACGGTAAATGGCCCGCCTGGCTGACCGCCCAACGACCCCCGCCCATT
GACGTCAATAATGACGTATGTTCCCATAGTAACGCCAATAGGGACTTTCCATTGACGTCAATGGGTGGAG
TATTTACGGTAAACTGCCCACTTGGCAGTACATCAAGTGTATCATATGCCAAGTACGCCCCCTATTGACG
TCAATGACGGTAAATGGCCCGCCTGGCATTATGCCCAGTACATGACCTTATGGGACTTTCCTACTTGGCA
GTACATCTACGTATTAGTCATCGCTATTACCATGGTCGAGGTGAGCCCCACGTTCTGCTTCACTCTCCCC
ATCTCCCCCCCCTCCCCACCCCCAATTTTGTATTTATTTATTTTTTAATTATTTTGTGCAGCGATGGGGG
CGGGGGGGGGGGGGGSGCGCGCCAGGSGGGGSGGGGSGGGGSGRGGGGSGGGGSGGGGCGAGGCGGAGAG
GTGCGGCGGCAGCCAATCAGAGCGGCGCGCTCCGAAAGTTTCCTTTTATGGCGAGGCGGCGGCGGCGGCG
GCCCTATAAAAAGCGAAGCGCGCGGCGGGCGGGAGTCGCTGCGCGCTGCCTTCGCCCCGTGCCCCGCTCC
GCCGCCGCCTCGCGCCGCCCGCCCCGGCTCTGACTGACCGCGTTACTCCCACAGGTGAGCGGGCGGGACG
GCCCTTCTCCTCCGGGCTGTAATTAGCGCTTGGTTTAATGACGGCTTGTTTCTTTTCTGTGGCTGCGTGA
AAGCCTTGAGGGGCTCCGGGAGGGCCCTTTGTGCGGGGGGAGCGGCTCGGGGGGTGCGTGCGTGTGTGTG
TGCGTGGGGAGCGCCGCGTGCGGCTCCGCGCTGCCCGGCGGCTGTGAGCGCTGCGGGCGCGGCGCGGGGC
TTTGTGCGCTCCGCAGTGTGCGCGAGGGGAGCGCGGCCGGGGGCGGTGCCCCGCGGTGCGGGGGGGGCTG
CGAGGGGAACAAAGGCTGCGTGCGGGGTGTGTGCGTGGGGGGGTGAGCAGGGGGTGTGGGCGCGTCGGTC
GGGCTGCAACCCCCCCTGCACCCCCCTCCCCGAGTTGCTGAGCACGGCCCGGCTTCGGGTGCGGGGCTCC
GTACGGGGCGTGGCGCGGGGCTCGCCGTGCCGGGCGGGGGGTGGCGGCAGGTGGGGGTGCCGGGCGGGGC
GGGGCCGCCTCGGGCCGGGGAGGGCTCGGGGGAGGGGCGCGGCGGCCCCCGGAGCGCCGGCGGCTGTCGA
GGCGCGGCGAGCCGCAGCCATTGCCTTTTATGGTAATCGTGCGAGAGGGCGCAGGGACTTCCTTTGTCCC
AAATCTGTGCGGAGCCGAAATCTGGGAGGCGCCGCCGCACCCCCTCTAGCGGGCGCGGGGCGAAGCGGTG
CGGCGCCGGCAGGAAGGAAATGGGCGGGGAGGGCCTTCGTGCGTCGCCGCGCCGCCGTCCCCTTCTCCCT
CTCCAGCCTCGGGGCTGTCCGCGGGGGGACGGCTGCCTTCGGGGGGGACGGGGCAGGGCGGGGTTCGGCT
TCTGGCGTGTGACCGGCGGCTCTAGAGCCTCTGCTAACCATGTTCATGCCTTCTTCTTTTTCCTACAGCT
CCTGGGCAACGTGCTGGTTATTGTGCTGTCTCATCATTTTGGCAAAGAATTCGCCACCATGACTTCAAGT
CTACACAGACCATTCAGAGTGCCCTGGCTGCTATGGGCCGTCCTGCTGGTCAGCACTACGGCTGCTTCTC
AGAATCAAGAACGGCTGTGTGCATTTAAAGATCCATATCAACAAGATCTTGGGATAGGTGAGAGTCGAAT
CTCTCATGAAAATGGGACAATATTATGTAGTAAGGGATCAACATGCTACGGTCTGTGGGAGAAATCAAAA
GGGGACATCAATCTTGTGAAACAAGGATGTTGGTCTCACATCGGTGATCCCCAAGAGTGCCACTATGAAG
AGTGTGTAGTAACTACCACCCCACCCTCAATTCAGAATGGAACGTACCGCTTTTGCTGCTGTAGTACAGA
TTTATGTAATGTCAACTTTACTGAGAACTTTCCACCCCCTGACACAACACCACTCAGTCCACCTCATTCA
TTTAATCGAGATGAAACGATAATCATTGCTTTGGCATCAGTTTCTGTGTTAGCTGTTTTGATAGTCGCCT
TATGTTTTGGATACAGAATGTTGACAGGAGACCGGAAACAGGGTCTTCACAGCATGAACATGATGGAGGC
GGCAGCAGCAGAGCCCTCCCTTGACCTGGATAACCTGAAGCTGCTGGAGCTGATTGGACGGGGTAGGTAT
GGTGCTGTTTACAAGGGTTCCTTGGATGAGCGTCCAGTTGCTGTAAAAGTATTTTCTTTTGCAAACCGTC
AGAATTTTATAAATGAAAAAAACATTTACAGAGTGCCTTTGATGGAACATGACAACATTGCTCGCTTCAT
AGTTGGAGACGAGAGGCTCACTGCAGACGGCCGCATGGAGTATTTGCTTGTGATGGAGTATTATCCCAAT
GGATCTCTGTGCAAATATCTGAGTCTCCACACAAGTGATTGGGTAAGCTCTTGCCGTCTGGCTCATTCTG
TGACTAGAGGACTGGCTTATCTTCACACAGAATTACCACGAGGAGATCATTATAAACCCGCAATCTCCCA
CCGAGATTTAAACAGCAGGAATGTCCTGGTAAAGAATGACGGCGCGTGTGTTATCAGTGACTTTGGTTTA
TCCATGAGGCTAACTGGAAATCGGCTGGTGCGCCCAGGGGAAGAAGATAATGCGGCTATAAGTGAGGTTG
GCACAATTCGCTATATGGCACCAGAAGTGCTAGAAGGAGCTGTGAACCTGAGGGACTGTGAGTCAGCTCT
GAAGCAAGTGGACATGTATGCGCTTGGACTCATCTACTGGGAGGTGTTTATGAGGTGTACAGACCTCTTC
CCAGGTGAATCTGTACCAGATTACCAGATGGCTTTTCAGACAGAAGTTGGAAACCATCCCACATTTGAGG
ATATGCAGGTTCTTGTGTCCAGAGAGAAGCAGAGACCCAAGTTCCCAGAAGCCTGGAAAGAAAATAGCCT
GGCAGTGAGGTCACTCAAGGAAACAATTGAAGACTGCTGGGACCAGGATGCAGAGGCTCGGCTCACTGCA
CAGTGTGCTGAGGAGAGGATGGCTGAACTCATGATGATATGGGAGAGAAACAAGTCTGTGAGCCCAACGG
TCAACCCAATGTCAACTGCTATGCAGAATGAACGCAACCTGTCACATAATAGGCGTGTGCCAAAAATCGG
GCCTTACCCAGATTATTCCTCTTCCTCATATATTGAAGACTCTATCCATCATACTGACAGCATTGTGAAG
AATATTTCCTCTGAGCATTCGATGTCCAGCACACCATTGACAATAGGAGAAAAGAATCGAAATTCAATTA
ATTATGAACGACAGCAAGCACAAGCTCGAATCCCTAGCCCAGAAACAAGCGTCACAAGCCTGTCCACAAA
CACAACCACCACAAACACCACCGGCCTCACTCCAAGTACTGGCATGACCACTATATCTGAGATGCCATAC
CCAGATGAGACACATTTGCACGCCACAAATGTTGCACAGTCAATCGGGCCAACCCCTGTCTGCTTACAGC
TGACAGAAGAAGACTTGGAGACTAATAAGCTAGATCCAAAAGAAGTTGATAAGAACCTCAAGGAAAGCTC
TGATGAGAATCTCATGGAGCATTCTCTGAAGCAGTTCAGTGGGCCAGACCCATTGAGCAGTACCAGTTCT
AGCTTGCTTTATCCACTCATAAAGCTCGCAGTGGAAGTGACTGGACAACAGGACTTCACACAGGCTGCAA
ATGGGCAAGCATGTTTAATTCCTGATGTTCCACCTGCTCAGATCTATCCTCTCCCTAAGCAACAGAACCT
TCCTAAGAGACCTACTAGTTTGCCTTTGAACACCAAAAATTCAACAAAAGAACCCCGGCTAAAATTTGGC
AACAAGCACAAATCAAACTTGAAACAAGTAGAAACTGGAGTTGCCAAGATGAATACAATCAATGCAGCAG
AGCCTCATGTGGTGACAGTAACTATGAATGGTGTGGCAGGTAGAAGCCACAATGTTAATTCCCATGCTGC
CACAACCCAGTATGCCAATGGCGCAGTGCCAGCTGGCCAGGCAGCCAACATAGTGGCACATAGGTCCCAA
GAAATGCTGCAGAATCAATTTATTGGTGAGGATACCAGGCTGAATATCAATTCCAGTCCTGATGAGCATG
AACCTTTACTGAGACGAGAGCAACAGGCTGGCCATGATGAAGGGGTTCTGGATCGTTTGGTAGATAGGAG
GGAACGGCCATTAGAAGGTGGCCGAACAAATTCCAATAACAACAACAGCAATCCATGTTCAGAACAAGAT
ATCCTTACACAAGGTGTTACAAGCACAGCTGCAGATCCTGGGCCATCAAAGCCCAGAAGAGCACAGAGGC
CCAATTCTCTGGATCTTTCAGCCACAAATATCCTGGATGGCAGCAGTATACAGATAGGTGAGTCAACACA
AGATGGCAAATCAGGATCAGGTGAAAAGATCAAGAGACGTGTGAAAACTCCATACTCTCTTAAGCGGTGG
CGCCCGTCCACCTGGGTCATCTCCACCGAGCCGCTGGACTGTGAGGTCAACAACAATGGCAGTGACAGGG
CAGTCCATTCTAAATCTAGCACTGCTGTGTACCTTGCAGAGGGAGGCACTGCCACGACCACAGTGTCTAA
AGATATAGGAATGAATTGTCTGTGAGCGGCCGCACTCCTCAGGTGCAGGCTGCCTATCAGAAGGTGGTGG
CTGGTGTGGCCAATGCCCTGGCTCACAAATACCACTGAGATCTTTTTCCCTCTGCCAAAAATTATGGGGA
CATCATGAAGCCCCTTGAGCATCTGACTTCTGGCTAATAAAGGAAATTTATTTTCATTGCAATAGTGTGT
TGGAATTTTTTGTGTCTCTCACTCGGAAGGACATATGGGAGGGCAAATCATTTAAAACATCAGAATGAGT
ATTTGGTTTAGAGTTTGGCAACATATGCCCATATGCTGGCTGCCATGAACAAAGGTTGGCTATAAAGAGG
TCATCAGTATATGAAACAGCCCCCTGCTGTCCATTCCTTATTCCATAGAAAAGCCTTGACTTGAGGTTAG
ATTTTTTTTATATTTTGTTTTGTGTTATTTTTTTCTTTAACATCCCTAAAATTTTCCTTACATGTTTTAC
TAGCCAGATTTTTCCTCCTCTCCTGACTACTCCCAGTCATAGCTGTCCCTCTTCTCTTATGGAGATCCCT
CGACCTGCAGCCCAAGCTTGGCGTAATCATGGTCATAGCTGTTTCCTGTGTGAAATTGTTATCCGCTCAC
AATTCCACACAACATACGAGCCGGAAGCATAAAGTGTAAAGCCTGGGGTGCCTAATGAGTGAGCTAACTC
ACATTAATTGCGTTGCGCTCACTGCCCGCTTTCCAGTCGGGAAACCTGTCGTGCCAGCGGATCCGCATCT
CAATTAGTCAGCAACCATAGTCCCGCCCCTAACTCCGCCCATCCCGCCCCTAACTCCGCCCAGTTCCGCC
CATTCTCCGCCCCATGGCTGACTAATTTTTTTTATTTATGCAGAGGCCGAGGCCGCCTCGGCCTCTGAGC
TATTCCAGAAGTAGTGAGGAGGCTTTTTTGGAGGCCTAGGCTTTTGCAAAAAGCTAACTTGTTTATTGCA
GCTTATAATGGTTACAAATAAAGCAATAGCATCACAAATTTCACAAATAAAGCATTTTTTTCACTGCATT
CTAGTTGTGGTTTGTCCAAACTCATCAATGTATCTTATCATGTCTGGATCCGCTGCATTAATGAATCGGC
CAACGCGCGGGGAGAGGCGGTTTGCGTATTGGGCGCTCTTCCGCTTCCTCGCTCACTGACTCGCTGCGCT
CGGTCGTTCGGCTGCGGCGAGCGGTATCAGCTCACTCAAAGGCGGTAATACGGTTATCCACAGAATCAGG
GGATAACGCAGGAAAGAACATGTGAGCAAAAGGCCAGCAAAAGGCCAGGAACCGTAAAAAGGCCGCGTTG
CTGGCGTTTTTCCATAGGCTCCGCCCCCCTGACGAGCATCACAAAAATCGACGCTCAAGTCAGAGGTGGC
GAAACCCGACAGGACTATAAAGATACCAGGCGTTTCCCCCTGGAAGCTCCCTCGTGCGCTCTCCTGTTCC
GACCCTGCCGCTTACCGGATACCTGTCCGCCTTTCTCCCTTCGGGAAGCGTGGCGCTTTCTCATAGCTCA
CGCTGTAGGTATCTCAGTTCGGTGTAGGTCGTTCGCTCCAAGCTGGGCTGTGTGCACGAACCCCCCGTTC
AGCCCGACCGCTGCGCCTTATCCGGTAACTATCGTCTTGAGTCCAACCCGGTAAGACACGACTTATCGCC
ACTGGCAGCAGCCACTGGTAACAGGATTAGCAGAGCGAGGTATGTAGGCGGTGCTACAGAGTTCTTGAAG
TGGTGGCCTAACTACGGCTACACTAGAAGAACAGTATTTGGTATCTGCGCTCTGCTGAAGCCAGTTACCT
TCGGAAAAAGAGTTGGTAGCTCTTGATCCGGCAAACAAACCACCGCTGGTAGCGGTGGTTTTTTTGTTTG
CAAGCAGCAGATTACGCGCAGAAAAAAAGGATCTCAAGAAGATCCTTTGATCTTTTCTACGGGGTCTGAC
GCTCAGTGGAACGAAAACTCACGTTAAGGGATTTTGGTCATGAGATTATCAAAAAGGATCTTCACCTAGA
TCCTTTTAAATTAAAAATGAAGTTTTAAATCAATCTAAAGTATATATGAGTAAACTTGGTCTGACAGTTA
CCAATGCTTAATCAGTGAGGCACCTATCTCAGCGATCTGTCTATTTCGTTCATCCATAGTTGCCTGACTC
CCCGTCGTGTAGATAACTACGATACGGGAGGGCTTACCATCTGGCCCCAGTGCTGCAATGATACCGCGAG
ACCCACGCTCACCGGCTCCAGATTTATCAGCAATAAACCAGCCAGCCGGAAGGGCCGAGCGCAGAAGTGG
TCCTGCAACTTTATCCGCCTCCATCCAGTCTATTAATTGTTGCCGGGAAGCTAGAGTAAGTAGTTCGCCA
GTTAATAGTTTGCGCAACGTTGTTGCCATTGCTACAGGCATCGTGGTGTCACGCTCGTCGTTTGGTATGG
CTTCATTCAGCTCCGGTTCCCAACGATCAAGGCGAGTTACATGATCCCCCATGTTGTGCAAAAAAGCGGT
TAGCTCCTTCGGTCCTCCGATCGTTGTCAGAAGTAAGTTGGCCGCAGTGTTATCACTCATGGTTATGGCA
GCACTGCATAATTCTCTTACTGTCATGCCATCCGTAAGATGCTTTTCTGTGACTGGTGAGTACTCAACCA
AGTCATTCTGAGAATAGTGTATGCGGCGACCGAGTTGCTCTTGCCCGGCGTCAATACGGGATAATACCGC
GCCACATAGCAGAACTTTAAAAGTGCTCATCATTGGAAAACGTTCTTCGGGGCGAAAACTCTCAAGGATC
TTACCGCTGTTGAGATCCAGTTCGATGTAACCCACTCGTGCACCCAACTGATCTTCAGCATCTTTTACTT
TCACCAGCGTTTCTGGGTGAGCAAAAACAGGAAGGCAAAATGCCGCAAAAAAGGGAATAAGGGCGACACG
GAAATGTTGAATACTCATACTCTTCCTTTTTCAATATTATTGAAGCATTTATCAGGGTTATTGTCTCATG
AGCGGATACATATTTGAATGTATTTAGAAAAATAAACAAATAGGGGTTCCGCGCACATTTCCCCGAAAAG
TGCCACCTG
Features (pLannotate 1.2.2; 18 found; start..end, strand, type, name):
      5..384     +  enhancer       CMV enhancer: human cytomegalovirus immediate early enhancer
    386..661     +  promoter       chicken β-actin promoter: No description available
    662..1678    +  intron         chimeric intron: chimera between introns from chicken β-actin and rabbit β-globin
   1676..1732    +  CDS            HBB (fragment): HBB_LEPEU - Experimental evidence at protein level: Swiss-Prot protein existence level 1. Involved in oxygen transport from the lung to the various peripheral tissues. From Lepus europaeus (European hare).
   1739..4852    +  CDS            Bmpr2: BMPR2_MOUSE - Experimental evidence at protein level: Swiss-Prot protein existence level 1. On ligand binding, forms a receptor complex consisting of two type II and two type I transmembrane serine/threonine kinases. Type II receptors phosphorylate and activate type I receptors which autophosphorylate, then bind and activate SMAD transcriptional regulators. Binds to BMP7, BMP2 and, less efficiently, BMP4. Binding is weak but enhanced by the presence of type I receptors for BMPs. Mediates induction of adipogenesis by GDF6 (PubMed:23527555). From Mus musculus (Mouse).
   4864..4935    +  CDS            HBB (fragment): HBB_PONPY - Experimental evidence at transcript level: Swiss-Prot protein existence level 2. Involved in oxygen transport from the lung to the various peripheral tissues. From Pongo pygmaeus (Bornean orangutan).
   5006..5061    +  polyA_signal   β-globin poly(A) signal: rabbit β-globin polyadenylation signal (Gil and Proudfoot, 1987)
   5446..5462    -  protein_bind   lac operator: The lac repressor binds to the lac operator to inhibit transcription in E. coli. This inhibition can be relieved by adding lactose or isopropyl-β-D-thiogalactopyranoside (IPTG). lac repressor encoded by lacI
   5470..5500    -  promoter       lac promoter: promoter for the E. coli lac operon
   5515..5536    -  protein_bind   CAP binding site: CAP binding activates transcription in the presence of cAMP. E. coli catabolite activator protein
   5549..5588    -  CDS            lacI (fragment): lac repressor; lacI; The lac repressor binds to the lac operator to inhibit transcription in E. coli. This inhibition can be relieved by adding lactose or isopropyl-β-D-thiogalactopyranoside (IPTG).
   5595..5617    +  promoter       SV40 promoter (fragment): SV40 enhancer and early promoter
   5641..5776    +  rep_origin     SV40 ori: SV40 origin of replication
   5796..5930    +  polyA_signal   SV40 poly(A) signal: SV40 polyadenylation signal
   5932..5986    -  CDS            lacI (fragment): lac repressor; lacI; The lac repressor binds to the lac operator to inhibit transcription in E. coli. This inhibition can be relieved by adding lactose or isopropyl-β-D-thiogalactopyranoside (IPTG).
   6169..6757    -  rep_origin     ori: high-copy-number ColE1/pMB1/pBR322/pUC origin of replication
   6928..7788    -  CDS            AmpR: β-lactamase; bla; confers resistance to ampicillin, carbenicillin, and related antibiotics
   7789..7893    -  promoter       AmpR promoter: bla
