[The description below was written by a language model from this plasmid's Addgene catalogue record and pLannotate feature annotations shown in this document.]
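Description:
pCAG-Bmpr2 gRNA resistant is a 7.9 kb mammalian expression plasmid built on a pCAG backbone. It is propagated in E. coli as a high-copy plasmid through a ColE1/pUC-type origin and is selected with ampicillin via the β-lactamase gene and its native promoter. The backbone also carries remnants of the lac promoter/operator region and short lacI fragments. These are cloning-vector leftovers with no evident role in the construct's function. An SV40 origin of replication and an SV40 poly(A) signal are also present, and the origin can support episomal replication in cells that supply large T antigen. The feature table shows no mammalian selection marker, fluorescent reporter or epitope tag.

The payload is the mouse Bmpr2 coding sequence (about 3.1 kb), which encodes the type II BMP receptor, a transmembrane serine/threonine kinase that phosphorylates type I receptors to activate SMAD signalling. Expression is driven by the composite CAG promoter, consisting of the CMV immediate-early enhancer, the chicken β-actin promoter and a chimeric β-actin/β-globin intron. This arrangement gives strong, broadly active transcription, and the transcript is terminated by the rabbit β-globin polyadenylation signal. The short "HBB" fragments flagged on either side of the insert are most likely rabbit β-globin exon sequences that belong to the CAG cassette, not additional coding parts.

The sequences targeted by a companion set of Bmpr2 guide RNAs have been replaced with synonymous nucleotides, so the encoded protein is unchanged but the cDNA escapes Cas9 cleavage. This makes the plasmid suitable for rescue experiments that restore BMPR-2 in CRISPR knockout cells to confirm that a phenotype is specific. The associated study concerns dendrite remodelling in mitral cells.
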