Addgene plasmid #163408: pCAG-Bmpr2 gRNA resistant
Purpose: Expresses BMPR-2 resistant to the gRNAs(#163388-90) in mammalian cells
Depositing lab: Takeshi Imai. Depositing organization: Kyushu University. Publication: BMPR-2 gates activity-dependent stabilization of primary dendrites during mitral cell remodeling. Aihara S, Fujimoto S, Sakaguchi R, Imai T. Cell Rep. 2021 Jun 22;35(12):109276. doi: 10.1016/j.celrep.2021.109276. PubMed 34161760.
Backbone
  Vector backbone: pCAG
  Vector type: Mammalian Expression
Growth in bacteria
  Bacterial resistance: Ampicillin, 100 μg/mL
  Growth temperature: 37°C
  Growth strain: DH5alpha
  Copy number: High Copy
Gene/Insert
  Gene/Insert name: Bmpr2
  Species: M. musculus (mouse)
  Insert size (bp): 3130
  Mutation: gRNA-targeting sequences are substituted with nucleotides which do not affect the amino acid sequences.
  Entrez Gene: Bmpr2 (a.k.a. 2610024H22Rik, BMP-2, BMPR-2, BMPR-II, BMPRII, BRK-3, Gm20272)
Resource information
  A portion of this plasmid was derived from a plasmid made by: pCAG vector is derived from Addgene #14797.
Terms and licenses: Academic/Nonprofit Terms; Industry Terms: Not Available to Industry
How to cite: pCAG-Bmpr2 gRNA resistant was a gift from Takeshi Imai (Addgene plasmid # 163408 ; http://n2t.net/addgene:163408 ; RRID:Addgene_163408)
